Addgene plasmid #133026: pLVX-EF1a-EGFP-TA Bik-IRES-Puromycin
Purpose: Expresses EGFP-tagged tail anchor sequence of Bik
Depositing lab: David Andrews. Depositing organization: Sunnybrook Research Institute. Publication: A reference library for assigning protein subcellular localizations by image-based machine learning. Schormann W, Hariharan S, Andrews DW. J Cell Biol. 2020 Mar 2;219(3). pii: 133635. doi: 10.1083/jcb.201904090. PubMed 31968357.
Backbone
  Vector backbone: pLVX-EF1alpha-IRES-Puromycin
  Backbone manufacturer: Clontech
  Backbone size w/o insert (bp): 8825
  Total vector size (bp): 9723
  Vector type: Mammalian Expression, Lentiviral
  Selectable markers: Puromycin
Growth in bacteria
  Bacterial resistance: Ampicillin, 100 μg/mL
  Growth temperature: 37°C
  Growth strain: NEB Stable
  Copy number: High Copy
Gene/Insert
  Gene/Insert name: Bcl-2-interacting killer (alt name: Bik)
  Species: H. sapiens (human)
  Insert size (bp): 153
  Mutation: deleted amino acids 1-110
  Entrez Gene: BIK (a.k.a. BIP1, BP4, NBK)
  Promoter: Human elongation factor 1 alpha
  Tag / fusion protein: EGFP (N terminal on insert)
  Cloning method: Restriction Enzyme; 5′ cloning site SalI (destroyed during cloning); 3′ cloning site BamHI (not destroyed)
  Sequencing primers: 5′ aag cgc gat cac atg gtc ctg
Terms and licenses: Academic/Nonprofit Terms; Industry Terms: Not Available to Industry
How to cite: pLVX-EF1a-EGFP-TA Bik-IRES-Puromycin was a gift from David Andrews (Addgene plasmid # 133026 ; http://n2t.net/addgene:133026 ; RRID:Addgene_133026)
