[The description below was written by a language model from this plasmid's Addgene catalogue record and pLannotate feature annotations shown in this document.]
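Description:
pLVX-EF1a-EGFP-TA Bik-IRES-Puromycin is an HIV-1-based lentiviral transfer plasmid for mammalian expression, built on the Clontech pLVX-EF1alpha-IRES-Puromycin backbone and about 9.7 kb in total. It is maintained in E. coli through a high-copy ColE1/pUC-type origin and a β-lactamase gene conferring ampicillin resistance. The viral portion is bounded by two HIV-1 LTR sequences and carries the Ψ packaging signal with an adjoining gag fragment, the Rev response element for Rev-dependent nuclear export of the genomic RNA, and the cPPT/CTS element that aids nuclear import of the reverse-transcribed genome. Short rev and nef annotations appear to be residual viral sequence rather than functional genes. Packaging functions are not encoded on this plasmid and must be supplied in trans.

The payload is a single bicistronic transcript driven by the human EF-1α promoter with its intron A. The first cistron encodes EGFP fused at its C-terminus to a fragment of human BIK (Bcl-2-interacting killer) from which amino acids 1–110 have been deleted, leaving only the C-terminal tail anchor region. Removing the N-terminal portion should yield a fluorescent membrane-targeting reporter rather than a full pro-apoptotic protein. An EMCV IRES downstream allows translation of puromycin N-acetyltransferase from the same mRNA, linking drug resistance to reporter expression, and a WPRE enhances transcript stability and expression. The construct is used to express, transiently or in stably transduced, puromycin-selected cells, a GFP marker localised by the Bik tail anchor. It was deposited as part of a reference set of landmark proteins for assigning subcellular localisation by image-based machine learning.
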