Features (pLannotate 1.2.2; 26 found; start..end, strand, type, name):
    377..634     +  LTR            5' LTR (truncated): truncated 5' long terminal repeat (LTR) from HIV-1
    681..806     +  misc_feature   HIV-1 Ψ: packaging signal of human immunodeficiency virus type 1
    790..1128    +  CDS            HIV-1 gag (fragment): gag protein from human immunodeficiency virus 1; gag
   1303..1536    +  misc_feature   RRE: The Rev response element (RRE) of HIV-1 allows for Rev-dependent mRNA export from the nucleus to the cytoplasm.
   1913..2013    +  CDS            Rev (fragment): human immunodeficiency virus 1 (HIV-1) Rev protein; rev; enhances nuclear export of unspliced and incompletely spliced viral mRNAs
   2028..2143    +  misc_feature   cPPT/CTS: central polypurine tract and central termination sequence of HIV-1 (lacking the first T)
   2356..2567    +  promoter       EF-1α core promoter: core promoter for human elongation factor EF-1α
   2568..2681    +  intron         EF-1α intron A (fragment): intron upstream of the start codon of human EF-1α
   3307..3510    +  intron         EF-1α intron A: truncated intron upstream of the start codon of human EF-1α
   3547..3566    -  misc_feature   MCS (fragment): pBluescript multiple cloning site
   3580..4296    +  CDS            EGFP: EGFP is a basic (constitutively fluorescent) green fluorescent protein published in 1996, derived from Aequorea victoria. It is reported to be a rapidly-maturing weak dimer with moderate acid sensitivity.
   4315..4461    +  CDS            BIK (fragment): BIK_HUMAN - Also known as NBK. Experimental evidence at protein level: Swiss-Prot protein existence level 1. Accelerates programmed cell death. Association to the apoptosis repressors Bcl-X(L), BHRF1, Bcl-2 or its adenovirus homolog E1B 19k protein suppresses this death-promoting activity. Does not interact with BAX. From Homo sapiens (Human).
   4584..5046    +  misc_feature   IRES: internal ribosome entry site (IRES) of the encephalomyocarditis virus (EMCV)
   5079..5676    +  CDS            PuroR (fragment): puromycin N-acetyltransferase; pac from Streptomyces alboniger; confers resistance to puromycin
   5692..6280    +  misc_feature   WPRE: woodchuck hepatitis virus posttranscriptional regulatory element
   6297..6815    +  CDS            nef (fragment): NEF_HV1BR - Experimental evidence at protein level: Swiss-Prot protein existence level 1. Extracellular Nef protein targets CD4(+) T-lymphocytes for apoptosis by interacting with CXCR4 surface receptors (PubMed:14990729). From Human immunodeficiency virus type 1 group M subtype B (isolate BRU/LAI) (HIV-1).
   6863..7120    +  LTR            5' LTR (truncated): truncated 5' long terminal repeat (LTR) from HIV-1
   7272..7288    -  protein_bind   lac operator: The lac repressor binds to the lac operator to inhibit transcription in E. coli. This inhibition can be relieved by adding lactose or isopropyl-β-D-thiogalactopyranoside (IPTG). lac repressor encoded by lacI
   7296..7326    -  promoter       lac promoter: promoter for the E. coli lac operon
   7341..7362    -  protein_bind   CAP binding site: CAP binding activates transcription in the presence of cAMP. E. coli catabolite activator protein
   7375..7467    -  CDS            lacI (fragment): lac repressor; lacI; The lac repressor binds to the lac operator to inhibit transcription in E. coli. This inhibition can be relieved by adding lactose or isopropyl-β-D-thiogalactopyranoside (IPTG).
   7650..8238    -  rep_origin     ori: high-copy-number ColE1/pMB1/pBR322/pUC origin of replication
   8409..9269    -  CDS            AmpR: β-lactamase; bla; confers resistance to ampicillin, carbenicillin, and related antibiotics
   9270..9374    -  promoter       AmpR promoter: bla
   9422..9556    +  polyA_signal   SV40 poly(A) signal: SV40 polyadenylation signal
   9723..329     +  CDS            nef (fragment) (across the origin): NEF_HV1BR - Experimental evidence at protein level: Swiss-Prot protein existence level 1. Extracellular Nef protein targets CD4(+) T-lymphocytes for apoptosis by interacting with CXCR4 surface receptors (PubMed:14990729). From Human immunodeficiency virus type 1 group M subtype B (isolate BRU/LAI) (HIV-1).
>Addgene plasmid #133026 | pLVX-EF1a-EGFP-TA Bik-IRES-Puromycin | addgene full sequence | sequence record 260118 | Addgene NGS Result
TGGAAGGGCTAATTCACTCCCAAAGAAGACAAGATATCCTTGATCTGTGGATCTACCACACACAAGGCTA
CTTCCCTGATTAGCAGAACTACACACCAGGGCCAGGGGTCAGATATCCACTGACCTTTGGATGGTGCTAC
AAGCTAGTACCAGTTGAGCCAGATAAGGTAGAAGAGGCCAATAAAGGAGAGAACACCAGCTTGTTACACC
CTGTGAGCCTGCATGGGATGGATGACCCGGAGAGAGAAGTGTTAGAGTGGAGGTTTGACAGCCGCCTAGC
ATTTCATCACGTGGCCCGAGAGCTGCATCCGGAGTACTTCAAGAACTGCTGATATCGAGCTTGCTACAAG
GGACTTTCCGCTGGGGACTTTCCAGGGAGGCGTGGCCTGGGCGGGACTGGGGAGTGGCGAGCCCTCAGAT
CCTGCATATAAGCAGCTGCTTTTTGCCTGTACTGGGTCTCTCTGGTTAGACCAGATCTGAGCCTGGGAGC
TCTCTGGCTAACTAGGGAACCCACTGCTTAAGCCTCAATAAAGCTTGCCTTGAGTGCTTCAAGTAGTGTG
TGCCCGTCTGTTGTGTGACTCTGGTAACTAGAGATCCCTCAGACCCTTTTAGTCAGTGTGGAAAATCTCT
AGCAGTGGCGCCCGAACAGGGACTTGAAAGCGAAAGGGAAACCAGAGGAGCTCTCTCGACGCAGGACTCG
GCTTGCTGAAGCGCGCACGGCAAGAGGCGAGGGGCGGCGACTGGTGAGTACGCCAAAAATTTTGACTAGC
GGAGGCTAGAAGGAGAGAGATGGGTGCGAGAGCGTCAGTATTAAGCGGGGGAGAATTAGATCGCGATGGG
AAAAAATTCGGTTAAGGCCAGGGGGAAAGAAAAAATATAAATTAAAACATATAGTATGGGCAAGCAGGGA
GCTAGAACGATTCGCAGTTAATCCTGGCCTGTTAGAAACATCAGAAGGCTGTAGACAAATACTGGGACAG
CTACAACCATCCCTTCAGACAGGATCAGAAGAACTTAGATCATTATATAATACAGTAGCAACCCTCTATT
GTGTGCATCAAAGGATAGAGATAAAAGACACCAAGGAAGCTTTAGACAAGATAGAGGAAGAGCAAAACAA
AAGTAAGACCACCGCACAGCAAGCGGCCGGCCGCTGATCTTCAGACCTGGAGGAGGAGATATGAGGGACA
ATTGGAGAAGTGAATTATATAAATATAAAGTAGTAAAAATTGAACCATTAGGAGTAGCACCCACCAAGGC
AAAGAGAAGAGTGGTGCAGAGAGAAAAAAGAGCAGTGGGAATAGGAGCTTTGTTCCTTGGGTTCTTGGGA
GCAGCAGGAAGCACTATGGGCGCAGCGTCAATGACGCTGACGGTACAGGCCAGACAATTATTGTCTGGTA
TAGTGCAGCAGCAGAACAATTTGCTGAGGGCTATTGAGGCGCAACAGCATCTGTTGCAACTCACAGTCTG
GGGCATCAAGCAGCTCCAGGCAAGAATCCTGGCTGTGGAAAGATACCTAAAGGATCAACAGCTCCTGGGG
ATTTGGGGTTGCTCTGGAAAACTCATTTGCACCACTGCTGTGCCTTGGAATGCTAGTTGGAGTAATAAAT
CTCTGGAACAGATTTGGAATCACACGACCTGGATGGAGTGGGACAGAGAAATTAACAATTACACAAGCTT
AATACACTCCTTAATTGAAGAATCGCAAAACCAGCAAGAAAAGAATGAACAAGAATTATTGGAATTAGAT
AAATGGGCAAGTTTGTGGAATTGGTTTAACATAACAAATTGGCTGTGGTATATAAAATTATTCATAATGA
TAGTAGGAGGCTTGGTAGGTTTAAGAATAGTTTTTGCTGTACTTTCTATAGTGAATAGAGTTAGGCAGGG
ATATTCACCATTATCGTTTCAGACCCACCTCCCAACCCCGAGGGGACCCGACAGGCCCGAAGGAATAGAA
GAAGAAGGTGGAGAGAGAGACAGAGACAGATCCATTCGATTAGTGAACGGATCTCGACGGTATCGCCTTT
AAAAGAAAAGGGGGGATTGGGGGGTACAGTGCAGGGGAAAGAATAGTAGACATAATAGCAACAGACATAC
AAACTAAAGAATTACAAAAACAAATTACAAAAATTCAAAATTTTCGGGTTTATTACAGGGACAGCAGAGA
TCCAGTTTATCGATGAGTAATTCATACAAAAGGACTCGCCCCTGCCTTGGGGAATCCCAGGGACCGTCGT
TAAACTCCCACTAACGTAGAACCCAGAGATCGCTGCGTTCCCGCCCCCTCACCCGCCCGCTCTCGTCATC
ACTGAGGTGGAGAAGAGCATGCGTGAGGCTCCGGTGCCCGTCAGTGGGCAGAGCGCACATCGCCCACAGT
CCCCGAGAAGTTGGGGGGAGGGGTCGGCAATTGAACCGGTGCCTAGAGAAGGTGGCGCGGGGTAAACTGG
GAAAGTGATGTCGTGTACTGGCTCCGCCTTTTTCCCGAGGGTGGGGGAGAACCGTATATAAGTGCAGTAG
TCGCCGTGAACGTTCTTTTTCGCAACGGGTTTGCCGCCAGAACACAGGTAAGTGCCGTGTGTGGTTCCCG
CGGGCCTGGCCTCTTTACGGGTTATGGCCCTTGCGTGCCTTGAATTACTTCCACGCCCCTGGCTGCAGTA
CGTGATTCTTGATCCCGAGCTTCGGGTTGGAAGTGGGTGGGAGAGTTCGAGGCCTTGCGCTTAAGGAGCC
CCTTCGCCTCGTGCTTGAGTTGAGGCCTGGCTTGGGCGCTGGGGCCGCCGCGTGCGAATCTGGTGGCACC
TTCGCGCCTGTCTCGCTGCTTTCGATAAGTCTCTAGCCATTTAAAATTTTTGATGACCTGCTGCGACGCT
TTTTTTCTGGCAAGATAGTCTTGTAAATGCGGGCCAAGATCTGCACACTGGTATTTCGGTTTTTGGGGCC
GCGGGCGGCGACGGGGCCCGTGCGTCCCAGCGCACATGTTCGGCGAGGCGGGGCCTGCGAGCGCGGCCAC
CGAGAATCGGACGGGGGTAGTCTCAAGCTGGCCGGCCTGCTCTGGTGCCTGGCCTCGCGCCGCCGTGTAT
CGCCCCGCCCTGGGCGGCAAGGCTGGCCCGGTCGGCACCAGTTGCGTGAGCGGAAAGATGGCCGCTTCCC
GGCCCTGCTGCAGGGAGCTCAAAATGGAGGACGCGGCGCTCGGGAGAGCGGGCGGGTGAGTCACCCACAC
AAAGGAAAAGGGCCTTTCCGTCCTCAGCCGTCGCTTCATGTGACTCCACGGAGTACCGGGCGCCGTCCAG
GCACCTCGATTAGTTCTCGAGCTTTTGGAGTACGTCGTCTTTAGGTTGGGGGGAGGGGTTTTATGCGATG
GAGTTTCCCCACACTGAGTGGGTGGAGACTGAAGTTAGGCCAGCTTGGCACTTGATGTAATTCTCCTTGG
AATTTGCCCTTTTTGAGTTTGGATCTTGGTTCATTCTCAAGCCTCAGACAGTGGTTCAAAGTTTTTTTCT
TCCATTTCAGGTGTCGTGAGGATCTATTTCCGGTGAATTCCTCGAGACTAGTTCTAGAGCGGCCGCACCG
GTCGCCACCATGGTGAGCAAGGGCGAGGAGCTGTTCACCGGGGTGGTGCCCATCCTGGTCGAGCTGGACG
GCGACGTAAACGGCCACAAGTTCAGCGTGTCCGGCGAGGGCGAGGGCGATGCCACCTACGGCAAGCTGAC
CCTGAAGTTCATCTGCACCACCGGCAAGCTGCCCGTGCCCTGGCCCACCCTCGTGACCACCCTGACCTAC
GGCGTGCAGTGCTTCAGCCGCTACCCCGACCACATGAAGCAGCACGACTTCTTCAAGTCCGCCATGCCCG
AAGGCTACGTCCAGGAGCGCACCATCTTCTTCAAGGACGACGGCAACTACAAGACCCGCGCCGAGGTGAA
GTTCGAGGGCGACACCCTGGTGAACCGCATCGAGCTGAAGGGCATCGACTTCAAGGAGGACGGCAACATC
CTGGGGCACAAGCTGGAGTACAACTACAACAGCCACAACGTCTATATCATGGCCGACAAGCAGAAGAACG
GCATCAAGGTGAACTTCAAGATCCGCCACAACATCGAGGACGGCAGCGTGCAGCTCGCCGACCACTACCA
GCAGAACACCCCCATCGGCGACGGCCCCGTGCTGCTGCCCGACAACCACTACCTGAGCACCCAGTCCGCC
CTGAGCAAAGACCCCAACGAGAAGCGCGATCACATGGTCCTGCTGGAGTTCGTGACCGCCGCCGGGATCA
CTCTCGGCATGGACGAGCTGTACAAGTACTCAGATCTCGACCCGACCACACTTAAGGAGAACATAATGAG
GTTCTGGAGATCCCCGAACCCCGGGTCCTGGGTGTCCTGCGAACAGGTGCTGCTGGCGCTGCTGCTGCTG
CTGGCGCTGCTGCTGCCGCTGCTCAGCGGGGGCCTGCACCTGCTGCTCAAGTGAGGATCCCGCCCCTCTC
CCTCCCCCCCCCCTAACGTTACTGGCCGAAGCCGCTTGGAATAAGGCCGGTGTGCGTTTGTCTATATGTT
ATTTTCCACCATATTGCCGTCTTTTGGCAATGTGAGGGCCCGGAAACCTGGCCCTGTCTTCTTGACGAGC
ATTCCTAGGGGTCTTTCCCCTCTCGCCAAAGGAATGCAAGGTCTGTTGAATGTCGTGAAGGAAGCAGTTC
CTCTGGAAGCTTCTTGAAGACAAACAACGTCTGTAGCGACCCTTTGCAGGCAGCGGAACCCCCCACCTGG
CGACAGGTGCCTCTGCGGCCAAAAGCCACGTGTATAAGATACACCTGCAAAGGCGGCACAACCCCAGTGC
CACGTTGTGAGTTGGATAGTTGTGGAAAGAGTCAAATGGCTCTCCTCAAGCGTATTCAACAAGGGGCTGA
AGGATGCCCAGAAGGTACCCCATTGTATGGGATCTGATCTGGGGCCTCGGTGCACATGCTTTACATGTGT
TTAGTCGAGGTTAAAAAAACGTCTAGGCCCCCCGAACCACGGGGACGTGGTTTTCCTTTGAAAAACACGA
TGATAAGCTTGCCACAACCCACAAGGAGACGACCTTCCATGACCGAGTACAAGCCCACGGTGCGCCTCGC
CACCCGCGACGACGTCCCCCGGGCCGTACGCACCCTCGCCGCCGCGTTCGCCGACTACCCCGCCACGCGC
CACACCGTCGACCCGGACCGCCACATCGAGCGGGTCACCGAGCTGCAAGAACTCTTCCTCACGCGCGTCG
GGCTCGACATCGGCAAGGTGTGGGTCGCGGACGACGGCGCCGCGGTGGCGGTCTGGACCACGCCGGAGAG
CGTCGAAGCGGGGGCGGTGTTCGCCGAGATCGGCCCGCGCATGGCCGAGTTGAGCGGTTCCCGGCTGGCC
GCGCAGCAACAGATGGAAGGCCTCCTGGCGCCGCACCGGCCCAAGGAGCCCGCGTGGTTCCTGGCCACCG
TCGGCGTCTCGCCCGACCACCAGGGCAAGGGTCTGGGCAGCGCCGTCGTGCTCCCCGGAGTGGAGGCGGC
CGAGCGCGCCGGGGTGCCCGCCTTCCTGGAGACCTCCGCGCCCCGCAACCTCCCCTTCTACGAGCGGCTC
GGCTTCACCGTCACCGCCGACGTCGAGGTGCCCGAAGGACCGCGCACCTGGTGCATGACCCGCAAGCCCG
GTGCCTAGACGCGTCTGGAACAATCAACCTCTGGATTACAAAATTTGTGAAAGATTGACTGGTATTCTTA
ACTATGTTGCTCCTTTTACGCTATGTGGATACGCTGCTTTAATGCCTTTGTATCATGCTATTGCTTCCCG
TATGGCTTTCATTTTCTCCTCCTTGTATAAATCCTGGTTGCTGTCTCTTTATGAGGAGTTGTGGCCCGTT
GTCAGGCAACGTGGCGTGGTGTGCACTGTGTTTGCTGACGCAACCCCCACTGGTTGGGGCATTGCCACCA
CCTGTCAGCTCCTTTCCGGGACTTTCGCTTTCCCCCTCCCTATTGCCACGGCGGAACTCATCGCCGCCTG
CCTTGCCCGCTGCTGGACAGGGGCTCGGCTGTTGGGCACTGACAATTCCGTGGTGTTGTCGGGGAAGCTG
ACGTCCTTTCCATGGCTGCTCGCCTGTGTTGCCACCTGGATTCTGCGCGGGACGTCCTTCTGCTACGTCC
CTTCGGCCCTCAATCCAGCGGACCTTCCTTCCCGCGGCCTGCTGCCGGCTCTGCGGCCTCTTCCGCGTCT
TCGCCTTCGCCCTCAGACGAGTCGGATCTCCCTTTGGGCCGCCTCCCCGCCTGGAATTAATTCTGCAGTC
GAGACCTAGAAAAACATGGAGCAATCACAAGTAGCAATACAGCAGCTACCAATGCTGATTGTGCCTGGCT
AGAAGCACAAGAGGAGGAGGAGGTGGGTTTTCCAGTCACACCTCAGGTACCTTTAAGACCAATGACTTAC
AAGGCAGCTGTAGATCTTAGCCACTTTTTAAAAGAAAAGAGGGGACTGGAAGGGCTAATTCACTCCCAAC
GAAGACAAGATATCCTTGATCTGTGGATCTACCACACACAAGGCTACTTCCCTGATTAGCAGAACTACAC
ACCAGGGCCAGGGGTCAGATATCCACTGACCTTTGGATGGTGCTACAAGCTAGTACCAGTTGAGCCAGAT
AAGGTAGAAGAGGCCAATAAAGGAGAGAACACCAGCTTGTTACACCCTGTGAGCCTGCATGGGATGGATG
ACCCGGAGAGAGAAGTGTTAGAGTGGAGGTTTGACAGCCGCCTAGCATTTCATCACGTGGCCCGAGAGCT
GCATCCGGAGTACTTCAAGAACTGCTGATATCGAGCTTGCTACAAGGGACTTTCCGCTGGGGACTTTCCA
GGGAGGCGTGGCCTGGGCGGGACTGGGGAGTGGCGAGCCCTCAGATCCTGCATATAAGCAGCTGCTTTTT
GCCTGTACTGGGTCTCTCTGGTTAGACCAGATCTGAGCCTGGGAGCTCTCTGGCTAACTAGGGAACCCAC
TGCTTAAGCCTCAATAAAGCTTGCCTTGAGTGCTTCAAGTAGTGTGTGCCCGTCTGTTGTGTGACTCTGG
TAACTAGAGATCCCTCAGACCCTTTTAGTCAGTGTGGAAAATCTCTAGCAGTAGTAGTTCATGTCATCTT
ATTATTCAGTATTTATAACTTGCAAAGAAATGAATATCAGAGAGTGAGAGGCCTTGACATTGCTAGCGTT
TACCGTCGACCTCTAGCTAGAGCTTGGCGTAATCATGGTCATAGCTGTTTCCTGTGTGAAATTGTTATCC
GCTCACAATTCCACACAACATACGAGCCGGAAGCATAAAGTGTAAAGCCTGGGGTGCCTAATGAGTGAGC
TAACTCACATTAATTGCGTTGCGCTCACTGCCCGCTTTCCAGTCGGGAAACCTGTCGTGCCAGCTGCATT
AATGAATCGGCCAACGCGCGGGGAGAGGCGGTTTGCGTATTGGGCGCTCTTCCGCTTCCTCGCTCACTGA
CTCGCTGCGCTCGGTCGTTCGGCTGCGGCGAGCGGTATCAGCTCACTCAAAGGCGGTAATACGGTTATCC
ACAGAATCAGGGGATAACGCAGGAAAGAACATGTGAGCAAAAGGCCAGCAAAAGGCCAGGAACCGTAAAA
AGGCCGCGTTGCTGGCGTTTTTCCATAGGCTCCGCCCCCCTGACGAGCATCACAAAAATCGACGCTCAAG
TCAGAGGTGGCGAAACCCGACAGGACTATAAAGATACCAGGCGTTTCCCCCTGGAAGCTCCCTCGTGCGC
TCTCCTGTTCCGACCCTGCCGCTTACCGGATACCTGTCCGCCTTTCTCCCTTCGGGAAGCGTGGCGCTTT
CTCATAGCTCACGCTGTAGGTATCTCAGTTCGGTGTAGGTCGTTCGCTCCAAGCTGGGCTGTGTGCACGA
ACCCCCCGTTCAGCCCGACCGCTGCGCCTTATCCGGTAACTATCGTCTTGAGTCCAACCCGGTAAGACAC
GACTTATCGCCACTGGCAGCAGCCACTGGTAACAGGATTAGCAGAGCGAGGTATGTAGGCGGTGCTACAG
AGTTCTTGAAGTGGTGGCCTAACTACGGCTACACTAGAAGAACAGTATTTGGTATCTGCGCTCTGCTGAA
GCCAGTTACCTTCGGAAAAAGAGTTGGTAGCTCTTGATCCGGCAAACAAACCACCGCTGGTAGCGGTGGT
TTTTTTGTTTGCAAGCAGCAGATTACGCGCAGAAAAAAAGGATCTCAAGAAGATCCTTTGATCTTTTCTA
CGGGGTCTGACGCTCAGTGGAACGAAAACTCACGTTAAGGGATTTTGGTCATGAGATTATCAAAAAGGAT
CTTCACCTAGATCCTTTTAAATTAAAAATGAAGTTTTAAATCAATCTAAAGTATATATGAGTAAACTTGG
TCTGACAGTTACCAATGCTTAATCAGTGAGGCACCTATCTCAGCGATCTGTCTATTTCGTTCATCCATAG
TTGCCTGACTCCCCGTCGTGTAGATAACTACGATACGGGAGGGCTTACCATCTGGCCCCAGTGCTGCAAT
GATACCGCGAGACCCACGCTCACCGGCTCCAGATTTATCAGCAATAAACCAGCCAGCCGGAAGGGCCGAG
CGCAGAAGTGGTCCTGCAACTTTATCCGCCTCCATCCAGTCTATTAATTGTTGCCGGGAAGCTAGAGTAA
GTAGTTCGCCAGTTAATAGTTTGCGCAACGTTGTTGCCATTGCTACAGGCATCGTGGTGTCACGCTCGTC
GTTTGGTATGGCTTCATTCAGCTCCGGTTCCCAACGATCAAGGCGAGTTACATGATCCCCCATGTTGTGC
AAAAAAGCGGTTAGCTCCTTCGGTCCTCCGATCGTTGTCAGAAGTAAGTTGGCCGCAGTGTTATCACTCA
TGGTTATGGCAGCACTGCATAATTCTCTTACTGTCATGCCATCCGTAAGATGCTTTTCTGTGACTGGTGA
GTACTCAACCAAGTCATTCTGAGAATAGTGTATGCGGCGACCGAGTTGCTCTTGCCCGGCGTCAATACGG
GATAATACCGCGCCACATAGCAGAACTTTAAAAGTGCTCATCATTGGAAAACGTTCTTCGGGGCGAAAAC
TCTCAAGGATCTTACCGCTGTTGAGATCCAGTTCGATGTAACCCACTCGTGCACCCAACTGATCTTCAGC
ATCTTTTACTTTCACCAGCGTTTCTGGGTGAGCAAAAACAGGAAGGCAAAATGCCGCAAAAAAGGGAATA
AGGGCGACACGGAAATGTTGAATACTCATACTCTTCCTTTTTCAATATTATTGAAGCATTTATCAGGGTT
ATTGTCTCATGAGCGGATACATATTTGAATGTATTTAGAAAAATAAACAAATAGGGGTTCCGCGCACATT
TCCCCGAAAAGTGCCACCTGACGTCGACGGATCGGGAGATCAACTTGTTTATTGCAGCTTATAATGGTTA
CAAATAAAGCAATAGCATCACAAATTTCACAAATAAAGCATTTTTTTCACTGCATTCTAGTTGTGGTTTG
TCCAAACTCATCAATGTATCTTATCATGTCTGGATCAACTGGATAACTCAAGCTAACCAAAATCATCCCA
AACTTCCCACCCCATACCCTATTACCACTGCCAATTACCTGTGGTTTCATTTACTCTAAACCTGTGATTC
CTCTGAATTATTTTCATTTTAAAGAAATTGTATTTGTTAAATATGTACTACAAACTTAGTAGT
