>Addgene plasmid #133026 | pLVX-EF1a-EGFP-TA Bik-IRES-Puromycin | depositor partial sequence | sequence record 255671 | pLVX-EF1a-EGFP-TA Bik-IRES-Puromycin sequence 1187 bps
GACGTATGGCGCGGGACCTCTCGGCATGGACGAGCTGTACAAGTACTCAGATCTCGACCCGACCACACTT
AAGGAGAACATAATGAGGTTCTGGAGATCCCCGAACCCCGGGTCCTGGGTGTCCTGCGAACAGGTGCTGC
TGGCGCTGCTGCTGCTGCTGGCGCTGCTGCTGCCGCTGCTCAGCGGGGGCCTGCACCTGCTGCTCAAGTG
AGGATCCCGCCCCTCTCCCTCCCCCCCCCCTAACGTTACTGGCCGAAGCCGCTTGGAATAAGGCCGGTGT
GCGTTTGTCTATATGTTATTTTCCACCATATTGCCGTCTTTTGGCAATGTGAGGGCCCGGAAACCTGGCC
CTGTCTTCTTGACGAGCATTCCTAGGGGTCTTTCCCCTCTCGCCAAAGGAATGCAAGGTCTGTTGAATGT
CGTGAAGGAAGCAGTTCCTCTGGAAGCTTCTTGAAGACAAACAACGTCTGTAGCGACCCTTTGCAGGCAG
CGGAACCCCCCACCTGGCGACAGGTGCCTCTGCGGCCAAAAGCCACGTGTATAAGATACACCTGCAAAGG
CGGCACAACCCCAGTGCCACGTTGTGAGTTGGATAGTTGTGGAAAGAGTCAAATGGCTCTCCTCAAGCGT
ATTCAACAAGGGGCTGAAGGATGCCCAGAAGGTACCCCATTGTATGGGATCTGATCTGGGGCCTCGGTGC
ACATGCTTTACATGTGTTTAGTCGAGGTTAAAAAAACGTCTAGGCCCCCCGAACCACGGGGACGTGGTTT
TCCTTTGAAAAACACGATGATAAGCTTGCCACAACCCACAAGGAGACGACCTTCCATGACCGAGTACAAG
CCCACGGTGCGCCTCGCCACCCGCGACGACGTCCCCCGGGCCGTACGCACCCTCGCCGCCGCGTTCGCCG
ACTACCCCGCCACGCGCCACACCGTCGACCCGGACCGCCACATCGAGCGGGTCACCGAGCTGCAAGAACT
CTTCCTCACGCGCGTCGGGCTCGACATCGCAAGTGTGGGTCGCGACGACGGCGCGCGGTGCGTCTGACAC
GCGAAGCGTCGAGCGGGGCGGTCGCGAAATCGACCCATGACGGTGACGATCGCTGCCACCACGATGAGGC
TCTGGCGACGGCCAGGAATGGTGATTGTCTGCACGTCGATCGCTGACCAAGGCAGGTCTGGGCAAGC
